>Addgene plasmid #228760 | pSUPER-Rac1(dog) | addgene full sequence | sequence record 457327 | Addgene NGS Result
TGAAAGACCCCACCTGTAGGTTTGGCAAGCTAGCTTAAGTAACGCCATTTTGCAAGGCATGGAAAATACA
TAACTGAGAATAGAGAAGTTCAGATCAAGGTTAGGAACAGAGAGACAGCAGAATATGGGCCAAACAGGAT
ATCTGTGGTAAGCAGTTCCTGCCCCGGCTCAGGGCCAAGAACAGATGGTCCCCAGATGCGGTCCCGCCCT
CAGCAGTTTCTAGAGAACCATCAGATGTTTCCAGGGTGCCCCAAGGACCTGAAATGACCCTGTGCCTTAT
TTGAACTAACCAATCAGTTCGCTTCTCGCTTCTGTTCGCGCGCTTCTGCTCCCCGAGCTCAATAAAAGAG
CCCACAACCCCTCACTCGGCGCGCCAGTCCTCCGATAGACTGCGTCGCCCGGGTACCCGTATTCCCAATA
AAGCCTCTTGCTGTTTGCATCCGAATCGTGGACTCGCTGATCCTTGGGAGGGTCTCCTCAGATTGATTGA
CTGCCCACCTCGGGGGTCTTTCATTTGGAGGTTCCACCGAGATTTGGAGACCCCTGCCCAGGGACCACCG
ACCCCCCCGCCGGGAGGTAAGCTGGCCAGCGGTCGTTTCGTGTCTGTCTCTGTCTTTGTGCGTGTTTGTG
CCGGCATCTAATGTTTGCGCCTGCGTCTGTACTAGTTAGCTAACTAGCTCTGTATCTGGCGGACCCGTGG
TGGAACTGACGAGTTCTGAACACCCGGCCGCAACCCTGGGAGACGTCCCAGGGACTTTGGGGGCCGTTTT
TGTGGCCCGACCTGAGGAAGGGAGTCGATGTGGAATCCGACCCCGTCAGGATATGTGGTTCTGGTAGGAG
ACGAGAACCTAAAACAGTTCCCGCCTCCGTCTGAATTTTTGCTTTCGGTTTGGAACCGAAGCCGCGCGTC
TTGTCTGCTGCAGCGCTGCAGCATCGTTCTGTGTTGTCTCTGTCTGACTGTGTTTCTGTATTTGTCTGAA
AATTAGGGCCAGACTGTTACCACTCCCTTAAGTTTGACCTTAGGTCACTGGAAAGATGTCGAGCGGATCG
CTCACAACCAGTCGGTAGATGTCAAGAAGAGACGTTGGGTTACCTTCTGCTCTGCAGAATGGCCAACCTT
TAACGTCGGATGGCCGCGAGACGGCACCTTTAACCGAGACCTCATCACCCAGGTTAAGATCAAGGTCTTT
TCACCTGGCCCGCATGGACACCCAGACCAGGTCCCCTACATCGTGACCTGGGAAGCCTTGGCTTTTGACC
CCCCTCCCTGGGTCAAGCCCTTTGTACACCCTAAGCCTCCGCCTCCTCTTCCTCCATCCGCCCCGTCTCT
CCCCCTTGAACCTCCTCGTTCGACCCCGCCTCGATCCTCCCTTTATCCAGCCCTCACTCCTTCTCTAGGC
GCCGGAATTAGATCGATCTCTCGAGGTCGACGGTATCGATAAGCTTTTCCAAAAAGCCTTCGCACTCATG
CCAAGTCTCTTGAACTTGGCATTGAGTGCGAAGGCGGGGATCTGTGGTCTCATACAGAACTTATAAGATT
CCCAAATCCAAAGACATTTCACGTTTATGGTGATTTCCCAGAACACATAGCGACATGCAAATATTGCAGG
GCGCCACTCCCCTGTCCCTCACAGCCATCTTCCTGCCAGGGCGCACGCGCGCTGGGTGTTCCCGCCTAGT
GACACTGGGCCCGCGATTCCTTGGAGCGGGTTGATGACGTCAGCGTTCGAATTCTACCGGGTAGGGGAGG
CGCTTTTCCCAAGGCAGTCTGGAGCATGCGCTTTAGCAGCCCCGCTGGGCACTTGGCGCTACACAAGTGG
CCTCTGGCCTCGCACACATTCCACATCCACCGGTAGGCGCCAACCGGCTCCGTTCTTTGGTGGCCCCTTC
GCGCCACCTTCTACTCCTCCCCTAGTCAGGAAGTTCCCCCCCGCCCCGCAGCTCGCGTCGTGCAGGACGT
GACAAATGGAAGTAGCACGTCTCACTAGTCTCGTGCAGATGGACAGCACCGCTGAGCAATGGAAGCGGGT
AGGCCTTTGGGGCAGCGGCCAATAGCAGCTTTGCTCCTTCGCTTTCTGGGCTCAGAGGCTGGGAAGGGGT
GGGTCCGGGGGCGGGCTCAGGGGCGGGCTCAGGGGCGGGGCGGGCGCCCGAAGGTCCTCCGGAGGCCCGG
CATTCTGCACGCTTCAAAAGCGCACGTCTGCCGCGCTGTTCTCCTCTTCCTCATCTCCGGGCCTTTCGAC
CTGCAGCCCAAGCTAGCTTACCATGACCGAGTACAAGCCCACGGTGCGCCTCGCCACCCGCGACGACGTC
CCCAGGGCCGTACGCACCCTCGCCGCCGCGTTCGCCGACTACCCCGCCACGCGCCACACCGTCGATCCGG
ACCGCCACATCGAGCGGGTCACCGAGCTGCAAGAACTCTTCCTCACGCGCGTCGGGCTCGACATCGGCAA
GGTGTGGGTCGCGGACGACGGCGCCGCGGTGGCGGTCTGGACCACGCCGGAGAGCGTCGAAGCGGGGGCG
GTGTTCGCCGAGATCGGCCCGCGCATGGCCGAGTTGAGCGGTTCCCGGCTGGCCGCGCAGCAACAGATGG
AAGGCCTCCTGGCGCCGCACCGGCCCAAGGAGCCCGCGTGGTTCCTGGCCACCGTCGGCGTCTCGCCCGA
CCACCAGGGCAAGGGTCTGGGCAGCGCCGTCGTGCTCCCCGGAGTGGAGGCGGCCGAGCGCGCCGGGGTG
CCCGCCTTCCTGGAGACCTCCGCGCCCCGCAACCTCCCCTTCTACGAGCGGCTCGGCTTCACCGTCACCG
CCGACGTCGAGGTGCCCGAAGGACCGCGCACCTGGTGCATGACCCGCAAGCCCGGTGCCTGACGCCCGCC
CCACGACCCGCAGCGCCCGACCGAAAGGAGCGCACGACCCCATGCATCGATAAAATAAAAGATTTTATTT
AGTCTCCAGAAAAAGGGGGGAATGAAAGACCCCACCTGTAGGTTTGGCAAGCTAGAGAACCATCAGATGT
TTCCAGGGTGCCCCAAGGACCTGAAATGACCCTGTGCCTTATTTGAACTAACCAATCAGTTCGCTTCTCG
CTTCTGTTCGCGCGCTTCTGCTCCCCGAGCTCAATAAAAGAGCCCACAACCCCTCACTCGGCGCGCCAGT
CCTCCGATAGACTGCGTCGCCCGGGTACCCGTGTATCCAATAAACCCTCTTGCAGTTGCATCCGACTTGT
GGTCTCGCTGTTCCTTGGGAGGGTCTCCTCTGAGTGATTGACTACCCGTCAGCGGGGGTCTTTCATGGGT
AACAGTTTCTTGAAGTTGGAGAACAACATTCTGAGGGTAGGAGTCGAATATTAAGTAATCCTGACTCAAT
TAGCCACTGTTTTGAATCCACATACTCCAATACTCCTGAAATAGTTCATTATGGACAGCGCAGAAAGAGC
TGGGGAGAATTGTGAAATTGTTATCCGCTCACAATTCCACACAACATACGAGCCGGAAGCATAAAGTGTA
AAGCCTGGGGTGCCTAATGAGTGAGCTAACTCACATTAATTGCGTTGCGCTCACTGCCCGCTTTCCAGTC
GGGAAACCTGTCGTGCCAGCTGCATTAATGAATCGGCCAACGCGCGGGGAGAGGCGGTTTGCGTATTGGG
CGCTCTTCCGCTTCCTCGCTCACTGACTCGCTGCGCTCGGTCGTTCGGCTGCGGCGAGCGGTATCAGCTC
ACTCAAAGGCGGTAATACGGTTATCCACAGAATCAGGGGATAACGCAGGAAAGAACATGTGAGCAAAAGG
CCAGCAAAAGGCCAGGAACCGTAAAAAGGCCGCGTTGCTGGCGTTTTTCCATAGGCTCCGCCCCCCTGAC
GAGCATCACAAAAATCGACGCTCAAGTCAGAGGTGGCGAAACCCGACAGGACTATAAAGATACCAGGCGT
TTCCCCCTGGAAGCTCCCTCGTGCGCTCTCCTGTTCCGACCCTGCCGCTTACCGGATACCTGTCCGCCTT
TCTCCCTTCGGGAAGCGTGGCGCTTTCTCATAGCTCACGCTGTAGGTATCTCAGTTCGGTGTAGGTCGTT
CGCTCCAAGCTGGGCTGTGTGCACGAACCCCCCGTTCAGCCCGACCGCTGCGCCTTATCCGGTAACTATC
GTCTTGAGTCCAACCCGGTAAGACACGACTTATCGCCACTGGCAGCAGCCACTGGTAACAGGATTAGCAG
AGCGAGGTATGTAGGCGGTGCTACAGAGTTCTTGAAGTGGTGGCCTAACTACGGCTACACTAGAAGAACA
GTATTTGGTATCTGCGCTCTGCTGAAGCCAGTTACCTTCGGAAAAAGAGTTGGTAGCTCTTGATCCGGCA
AACAAACCACCGCTGGTAGCGGTGGTTTTTTTGTTTGCAAGCAGCAGATTACGCGCAGAAAAAAAGGATC
TCAAGAAGATCCTTTGATCTTTTCTACGGGGTCTGACGCTCAGTGGAACGAAAACTCACGTTAAGGGATT
TTGGTCATGAGATTATCAAAAAGGATCTTCACCTAGATCCTTTTAAATTAAAAATGAAGTTTTAAATCAA
TCTAAAGTATATATGAGTAAACTTGGTCTGACAGTTACCAATGCTTAATCAGTGAGGCACCTATCTCAGC
GATCTGTCTATTTCGTTCATCCATAGTTGCCTGACTCCCCGTCGTGTAGATAACTACGATACGGGAGGGC
TTACCATCTGGCCCCAGTGCTGCAATGATACCGCGAGACCCACGCTCACCGGCTCCAGATTTATCAGCAA
TAAACCAGCCAGCCGGAAGGGCCGAGCGCAGAAGTGGTCCTGCAACTTTATCCGCCTCCATCCAGTCTAT
TAATTGTTGCCGGGAAGCTAGAGTAAGTAGTTCGCCAGTTAATAGTTTGCGCAACGTTGTTGCCATTGCT
ACAGGCATCGTGGTGTCACGCTCGTCGTTTGGTATGGCTTCATTCAGCTCCGGTTCCCAACGATCAAGGC
GAGTTACATGATCCCCCATGTTGTGCAAAAAAGCGGTTAGCTCCTTCGGTCCTCCGATCGTTGTCAGAAG
TAAGTTGGCCGCAGTGTTATCACTCATGGTTATGGCAGCACTGCATAATTCTCTTACTGTCATGCCATCC
GTAAGATGCTTTTCTGTGACTGGTGAGTACTCAACCAAGTCATTCTGAGAATAGTGTATGCGGCGACCGA
GTTGCTCTTGCCCGGCGTCAATACGGGATAATACCGCGCCACATAGCAGAACTTTAAAAGTGCTCATCAT
TGGAAAACGTTCTTCGGGGCGAAAACTCTCAAGGATCTTACCGCTGTTGAGATCCAGTTCGATGTAACCC
ACTCGTGCACCCAACTGATCTTCAGCATCTTTTACTTTCACCAGCGTTTCTGGGTGAGCAAAAACAGGAA
GGCAAAATGCCGCAAAAAAGGGAATAAGGGCGACACGGAAATGTTGAATACTCATACTCTTCCTTTTTCA
ATATTATTGAAGCATTTATCAGGGTTATTGTCTCATGAGCGGATACATATTTGAATGTATTTAGAAAAAT
AAACAAATAGGGGTTCCGCGCACATTTCCCCGAAAAGTGCCACCTGACGTCTAAGAAACCATTATTATCA
TGACATTAACCTATAAAAATAGGCGTATCACGAGGCCCTTTCGTCTCGCGCGTTTCGGTGATGACGGTGA
AAACCTCTGACACATGCAGCTCCCGGAGACGGTCACAGCTTGTCTGTAAGCGGATGCCGGGAGCAGACAA
GCCCGTCAGGGCGCGTCAGCGGGTGTTGGCGGGTGTCGGGGCTGGCTTAACTATGCGGCATCAGAGCAGA
TTGTACTGAGAGTGCACCATATGCGGTGTGAAATACCGCACAGATGCGTAAGGAGAAAATACCGCATCAG
GCGCCATTCGCCATTCAGGCTGCGCAACTGTTGGGAAGGGCGATCGGTGCGGGCCTCTTCGCTATTACGC
CAGCTGGCGAAAGGGGGATGTGCTGCAAGGCGATTAAGTTGGGTAACGCCAGGGTTTTCCCAGTCACGAC
GTTGTAAAACGACGGCGCAAGGAATGGTGCATGCAAGGAGATGGCGCCCAACAGTCCCCCGGCCACGGGG
CCTGCCACCATACCCACGCCGAAACAAGCGCTCATGAGCCCGAAGTGGCGAGCCCGATCTTCCCCATCGG
TGATGTCGGCGATATAGGCGCCAGCAACCGCACCTGTGGCGCCGGTGATGCCGGCCACGATGCGTCCGGC
GTAGAGGCGATTAGTCCAATTTGTTAAAGACAGGATATCAGTGGTCCAGGCTCTAGTTTTGACTCAACAA
TATCACCAGCTGAAGCCTATAGAGTACGAGCCATAGATAAAATAAAAGATTTTATTTAGTCTCCAGAAAA
AGGGGGGAA
Features (pLannotate 1.2.2; 21 found; start..end, strand, type, name):
    579..920     +  misc_feature   MESV Ψ: packaging signal of murine embryonic stem cell virus
    987..1403    +  CDS            gag (truncated): truncated Moloney murine leukemia virus (MMLV) gag gene lacking the start codon
   1420..1446    -  misc_feature   MCS (fragment): pBluescript multiple cloning site
   1514..1728    -  promoter       H1 promoter: human H1 RNA promoter
   1739..2238    +  promoter       PGK promoter: mouse phosphoglycerate kinase 1 promoter
   2263..2862    +  CDS            PuroR: puromycin N-acetyltransferase; pac from Streptomyces alboniger; confers resistance to puromycin
   2961..2995    +  LTR            3' LTR (ΔU3) (fragment): self-inactivating 3' long terminal repeat (LTR) from Moloney murine leukemia virus
   2992..3286    +  LTR            3' LTR (ΔU3) (fragment): self-inactivating 3' long terminal repeat (LTR) from Moloney murine leukemia virus
   3448..3464    -  protein_bind   lac operator: The lac repressor binds to the lac operator to inhibit transcription in E. coli. This inhibition can be relieved by adding lactose or isopropyl-β-D-thiogalactopyranoside (IPTG). lac repressor encoded by lacI
   3472..3502    -  promoter       lac promoter: promoter for the E. coli lac operon
   3517..3538    -  protein_bind   CAP binding site: CAP binding activates transcription in the presence of cAMP. E. coli catabolite activator protein
   3551..3643    -  CDS            lacI (fragment): lac repressor; lacI; The lac repressor binds to the lac operator to inhibit transcription in E. coli. This inhibition can be relieved by adding lactose or isopropyl-β-D-thiogalactopyranoside (IPTG).
   3826..4414    -  rep_origin     ori: high-copy-number ColE1/pMB1/pBR322/pUC origin of replication
   4585..5445    -  CDS            AmpR: β-lactamase; bla; confers resistance to ampicillin, carbenicillin, and related antibiotics
   5446..5550    -  promoter       AmpR promoter: bla
   5645..5680    +  CDS            rop (fragment): Rop protein, which maintains plasmids at low copy number; rop
   5782..5881    +  misc_feature   bom (fragment): basis of mobility region from pBR322
   5887..6036    -  CDS            lacZα (fragment): LacZα fragment of β-galactosidase; lacZ fragment
   6036..6237    -  CDS            TcR (fragment): tetracycline efflux protein; tet; confers resistance to tetracycline
   6238..6336    +  CDS            env (fragment): murine leukemia virus gPr80 envelope polyprotein precursor; env; proteolytically cleaved into gp70SU and p15TM subunits
   6378..515     +  LTR            5' LTR (across the origin): 5' long terminal repeat from murine embryonic stem cell virus
