[The description below was written by a language model from this plasmid's Addgene catalogue record and pLannotate feature annotations shown in this document.]
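Description:
pSUPER-Rac1(dog) is an shRNA knockdown vector directed against the Rac1 small GTPase gene of the dog (Canis lupus). The catalogue lists it as a mammalian expression plasmid on the pSUPER backbone. The 6,379-nt annotated sequence shows that this is the retroviral form of that backbone. A murine embryonic stem cell virus 5' LTR spans the plasmid origin and is followed by the MESV Ψ packaging signal and a truncated MMLV gag segment lacking its start codon. A U3-deleted, self-inactivating MMLV 3' LTR closes the proviral region. This layout means the cassette could be packaged into retroviral particles and integrated into target cells, as well as being transfected directly, although the record does not state which delivery route was used.

Between the LTRs, a human H1 RNA polymerase III promoter sits in reverse orientation relative to the viral transcript. The short hairpin itself is not annotated in the feature table but presumably lies downstream of this promoter, next to the multiple cloning site fragment. A mouse PGK promoter in the forward orientation expresses puromycin N-acetyltransferase, allowing selection of transduced or transfected mammalian cells. The depositor notes a single A deletion in the second copy of the Rac1 target sequence within the hairpin and reports that it does not impair function.

In bacteria the plasmid replicates from a high-copy ColE1/pUC-type origin and is selected with ampicillin through β-lactamase. The remaining annotations (lac promoter and operator, and fragments of lacI, lacZα, rop, bom, TcR and env) are backbone remnants. The associated publication concerns a Ras-Rab5-Rac1 signalling loop in collective cell migration, consistent with use of the construct to deplete Rac1 in canine cells.
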