Addgene plasmid #228760: pSUPER-Rac1(dog)
Purpose: A knockdown vector for dog Rac1.
Depositing lab: Michiyuki Matsuda. Depositing organization: Kyoto University, Graduate School of Biostudies. Publication: Front-biased activation of Ras-Rab5-Rac1 loop coordinates collective cell migration. Jikko Y, Deguchi E, Matsuda K, Hino N, Tsukiji S, Matsuda M, Terai K. J Cell Sci. 2025 Jul 16:jcs.263779. doi: 10.1242/jcs.263779. PubMed 40667649.
Backbone
  Vector backbone: pSUPER
  Vector type: Mammalian Expression
  Selectable markers: Puromycin
Growth in bacteria
  Bacterial resistance: Ampicillin, 100 μg/mL
  Growth temperature: 37°C
  Growth strain: NEB Stable
  Copy number: Unknown
Gene/Insert
  Gene/Insert name: A shRNA targeting the dog Rac1 gene
  gRNA/shRNA sequence: GCCTTCGCACTCAATGCCAAG
  Species: canis lupus
  Entrez Gene: RAC1 (a.k.a. RAC2)
Terms and licenses: Academic/Nonprofit Terms; Industry Terms: Not Available to Industry
Depositor comments: Please note: This plasmid contains a single A nucleotide deletion in the second copy of the Rac1 shRNA. This deletion does not impact plasmid function.
How to cite: pSUPER-Rac1(dog) was a gift from Michiyuki Matsuda (Addgene plasmid # 228760 ; http://n2t.net/addgene:228760 ; RRID:Addgene_228760)
